>Addgene plasmid #244465 | DoS1ΔoriT | addgene full sequence | sequence record 486107 | Addgene NGS Result
TTGAGATCCTTTTTTTCTGCGCGTAATCTGCTGCTTGCAAACAAAAAAACCACCGCTACCAGCGGTGGTT
TGTTTGCCGGATCAAGAGCTACCAACTCTTTTTCCGAAGGTAACTGGCTTCAGCAGAGCGCAGATACCAA
ATACTGTCCTTCTAGTGTAGCCGTAGTTAGGCCACCACTTCAAGAACTCTGTAGCACCGCCTACATACCT
CGCTCTGCTAATCCTGTTACCAGTGGCTGCTGCCAGTGGCGATAAGTCGTGTCTTACCGGGTTGGACTCA
AGACGATAGTTACCGGATAAGGCGCAGCGGTCGGGCTGAACGGGGGGTTCGTGCACACAGCCCAGCTTGG
AGCGAACGACCTACACCGAACTGAGATACCTACAGCGTGAGCTATGAGAAAGCGCCACGCTTCCCGAAGG
GAGAAAGGCGGACAGGTATCCGGTAAGCGGCAGGGTCGGAACAGGAGAGCGCACGAGGGAGCTTCCAGGG
GGAAACGCCTGGTATCTTTATAGTCCTGTCGGGTTTCGCCACCTCTGACTTGAGCGTCGATTTTTGTGAT
GCTCGTCAGGGGGGCGGAGCCTATGGAAAAACGCCAGCAACGCGGCCTTTTTACGGTTCCTGGCCTTTTG
CTGGCCTTTTGCTCACATGTTCTTTCCTGCGTTATCCCCTGATTCTGTGGATAACCGTATTACCGCCTTT
GAGTGAGCTGATACCGCTCGCCGCAGCCGAACGCCCTAGGTCTAGGGCGGCGGATTTGTCCTACTCAGGA
GAGCGTTCACCGACAAACAACAGATAAAACGAAAGGCCCAGTCTTTCGACTGAGCCTTTCGTTTTATTTG
ATGCCTCTAGATTAATTAATTAAGCGGCCGCATCGATCGGGCCCTGAGGCCTGCAGGGATCCAAGCTTTT
ACTTGTACAGCTCGTCCATGCCGCCGGTGGAGTGGCGGCCCTCGGCGCGTTCGTACTGTTCCACGATGGT
GTAGTCCTCGTTGTGGGAGGTGATGTCCAACTTGATGTTGACGTTGTAGGCGCCGGGCAGCTGCACGGGC
TTCTTGGCCTTGTAGGTGGTCTTGACCTCAGCGTCGTAGTGGCCGCCGTCCTTCAGCTTCAGCCTCTGCT
TGATCTCGCCCTTCAGGGCGCCGTCCTCGGGGTACATCCGCTCGGAGGAGGCCTCCCAGCCCATGGTCTT
CTTCTGCATTACGGGGCCGTCGGAGGGGAAGTTGGTGCCGCGCAGCTTCACCTTGTAGATGAACTCGCCG
TCCTGCAGGGAGGAGTCCTGGGTCACGGTCACCACGCCGCCGTCCTCGAAGTTCATCACGCGCTCCCACT
TGAAGCCCTCGGGGAAGGACAGCTTCAAGTAGTCGGGGATGTCGGCGGGGTGCTTCACGTAGGCCTTGGA
GCCGTACATGAACTGAGGGGACAGGATGTCCCAGGCGAAGGGCAGGGGGCCACCCTTGGTCACCTTCAGC
TTGGCGGTCTGGGTGCCCTCGTAGGGGCGGCCCTCGCCCTCGCCCTCGATCTCGAACTCGTGGCCGTTCA
CGGAGCCCTCCATGTGCACCTTGAAGCGCATGAACTCCTTGATGATGGCCATGTTATCCTCCTCGCCCTT
GCTCACCATGGTACCTTTCTCCTCTTTAATGAATTCGGTCAGTGCGTCCTGCTGATGTGCTCAGTATCTC
TATCACTGATAGGGATGTCAATCTCTATCACTGATAGGGACTCGAGGTGAAGACGAAAGGGCCTCGTGAT
ACGCCTAGACAGCCCCTCAAATGTCAATAGGTGCGCCCCTCATCTGTCATCACTCTGCCCCTCAAGTGTC
AAGGATCGCGCCCCTCATCTGTCAGTAGTCGCGCCCCTCAAGTGTCAATACCGCAGGGCACTTATCCCCA
GGCTTGTCCACATCATCTGTGGGAAACTCGCGTAAAATCAGGCGTTTTCGCCGATTTGCGAGGCTGGCCA
GCTCCACGTCGCCGGCCGAAATCGAGCCTGCCCCTCATCTGTCAACGCCGCGCCGGGTGAGTCGGCCCCT
CAAGTGTCAACGTCCGCCCCTCATCTGTCAGACGTCGATATCTGGCGAAAATGAGACGTGAGACGTTGAT
CGGCACGTAAGAGGTTCCAACTTTCACCATAATGAAATAAGATCACTACCGGGCGTATTTTTTGAGTTAT
CGAGATTTTCAGGAGCTAAGGAAGCTAAAATGGAGAAAAAAATCACTGGATATACCACCGTTGATATATC
CCAATGGCATCGTAAAGAACATTTTGAGGCATTTCAGTCAGTTGCTCAATGTACCTATAACCAGACCGTT
CAGCTGGATATTACGGCCTTTTTAAAGACCGTAAAGAAAAATAAGCACAAGTTTTATCCGGCCTTTATTC
ACATTCTTGCCCGCCTGATGAATGCTCATCCGGAATTTCGTATGGCAATGAAAGACGGTGAGCTGGTGAT
ATGGGATAGTGTTCACCCTTGTTACACCGTTTTCCATGAGCAAACTGAAACGTTTTCATCGCTCTGGAGT
GAATACCACGACGATTTCCGGCAGTTTCTACACATATATTCGCAAGATGTGGCGTGTTACGGTGAAAACC
TGGCCTATTTCCCTAAAGGGTTTATTGAGAATATGTTTTTCGTCTCAGCCAATCCCTGGGTGAGTTTCAC
CAGTTTTGATTTAAACGTGGCCAATATGGACAACTTCTTCGCCCCCGTTTTCACCATGGGCAAATATTAT
ACGCAAGGCGACAAGGTGCTGATGCCGCTGGCGATTCAGGTTCATCATGCCGTTTGTGATGGCTTCCATG
TCGGCAGAATGCTTAATGAATTACAACAGTACTGCGATGAGTGGCAGGGCGGGGCGTAATTTGATATCGA
GCTCGCTTGGACTCCTGTTGATAGATCCAGTAATGACCTCAGAACTCCATCTGGATTTGTTCAGAACGCT
CGGTTGCCGCCGGGCGTTTTTTATTGGTGAGAATCCAAGCACTAGTCATGACCAAAATCCCTTAACGTGA
GTTTTCGTTCCACTGAGCGTCAGACCCCGTAGAAAAGATCAAAGGATCTTC
Features (pLannotate 1.2.2; 8 found; start..end, strand, type, name):
      1..589     +  rep_origin     ori: high-copy-number ColE1/pMB1/pBR322/pUC origin of replication
    754..840     -  terminator     rrnB T1 terminator: Escherichia coli rrnB; transcription terminator T1 from the E. coli rrnB gene
    912..1619    -  CDS            mCherry: mCherry is a basic (constitutively fluorescent) red fluorescent protein published in 2004, derived from Discosoma sp.. It is reported to be a very rapidly-maturing monomer with low acid sensitivity.
   1647..1720    -  promoter       PLtetO-1 promoter: modified phage lambda PL promoter with tet operator sites (Lutz and Bujard, 1997)
   1758..2061    -  rep_origin     oriV (fragment): incP origin of replication
   2097..2199    +  promoter       cat promoter: promoter of the E. coli cat gene encoding chloramphenicol acetyltransferase
   2200..2856    +  CDS            cat: CAT_ECOLX - Experimental evidence at protein level: Swiss-Prot protein existence level 1. This enzyme is an effector of chloramphenicol resistance in bacteria. From Escherichia coli. This protein is used as a marker in many commonly used cloning vectors, such as pACYC184.
   2880..2974    +  terminator     lambda t0 terminator: transcription terminator from phage lambda
