[The description below was written by a language model from this plasmid's Addgene catalogue record and pLannotate feature annotations shown in this document.]
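Description:
DoS1ΔoriT is a small (about 3.1 kb) synthetic-biology plasmid for E. coli, derived from the DoS1 construct by removing the RP4 origin of transfer. It is built on the "R+" backbone used in earlier studies of conjugation dynamics. It replicates from a high-copy ColE1/pUC-type origin and is selected with chloramphenicol through a cat gene driven by its native promoter and closed by the lambda t0 terminator. The annotation also detects a roughly 300 bp fragment of an IncP oriV between the reporter and resistance cassettes. It is annotated only as a partial match, and the record does not say whether it has any function.

The payload is a 708 bp mCherry coding sequence expressed from the PLtetO-1 promoter, a phage lambda PL derivative carrying tet operator sites, and terminated by the E. coli rrnB T1 terminator. No tetR gene is annotated on the plasmid, so red fluorescence would be expected to be constitutive unless the host supplies TetR, in which case expression becomes tetracycline-analogue inducible. The catalogue entry also links a yeast gene identifier to the insert, which does not fit a synthetic fluorescent protein and appears to be a database mismatch.

An oriT is the cis-acting site that lets a plasmid be mobilised by conjugation machinery supplied in trans. Deleting the RP4 oriT should therefore leave this derivative non-mobilisable while keeping its replication, selection and reporter features. The associated work concerns a predatory gene drive aimed at self-transmissible plasmids, so the plasmid most plausibly serves as a transfer-deficient control for DoS1, although the record does not state this use.
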