Addgene plasmid #244465: DoS1ΔoriT
Purpose: DoS1 derived plasmid without RP4 oriT
Depositing lab: Lingchong You. Depositing organization: Duke University. Publication: A predatory gene drive for targeted control of self-transmissible plasmids. Tsoi R, Son HI, Hamrick GS, Tang K, Bethke JH, Lu J, Maddamsetti R, You L. Sci Adv. 2025 Apr 4;11(14):eads4735. doi: 10.1126/sciadv.ads4735. Epub 2025 Apr 2. PubMed 40173243.
Backbone
  Vector backbone: R+ from A. J. Lopatkin, et al., Antibiotics as a selective driver for conjugation dynamics. Nat. Microbiol. 1, 16044 (2016)
  Vector type: Synthetic Biology
Growth in bacteria
  Bacterial resistance: Chloramphenicol, 25 μg/mL
  Growth temperature: 37°C
  Growth strain: DH5alpha
  Copy number: High Copy
Gene/Insert
  Gene/Insert name: mCherry
  Species: Synthetic
  Insert size (bp): 708
  Entrez Gene: CSS3 (a.k.a. YOL159C)
  Promoter: pLtetO
  Cloning method: Gibson Cloning
  Sequencing primers: 5′ gaacgccctaggtctagggc
Terms and licenses: Academic/Nonprofit Terms; Industry Terms: Not Available to Industry
How to cite: DoS1ΔoriT was a gift from Lingchong You (Addgene plasmid # 244465 ; http://n2t.net/addgene:244465 ; RRID:Addgene_244465)
